>Addgene plasmid #227106 | pAAV_AR-RE_MLPmin_BC1011-luc2 | addgene full sequence | sequence record 496499 | Addgene NGS Result
TAGCTGCGCGCTCGCTCGCTCACTGAGGCCGCCCGGGCAAAGCCCGGGCGTCGGGCGACCTTTGGTCGCC
CGGCCTCAGTGAGCGAGCGAGCGCGCAGAGAGGGAGTGGCCAACTCCATCACTAGGGGTTCCTTGTAGTT
AATGATTAACCCGCCATGCTACTTATCTACGTAGCCATGCTCTAGGTACCTTCTTCAAGGACGACGGCAA
CTACAAGACCCGCGCCGAGGTGAAGTTCGAGGGCGACACCCTGGTGAACCGCATCGAGCTGAAGGGCATC
GACTTCAAGGAGGACGGCAACATCCTGGGGCACAAGCTGGAGTACAACTACAACAGCCACAACGTCCATA
TCATGGCCGACAAGCAGAAGAACGGCATCAAGGTGAACTTCAAGATCCGCCACAACATCGAGGACGGCAG
CGTGCAGCTCGCCGACCACTCATATGTACTCGAGTTGTCGACGGTATCGATAAGCTTGATATCACAAGTT
TGTACAAAAAAGCAGGCTAGAACATATTGTTCTAGAACATATTGTTCTAGAACATATTGTTCTAGAACAT
ATTGTTCTACGCGTGGCCTCGCCTGCAGGAGAACATATTGTTCTAGAACATATTGTTCTAGAACATATTG
TTCTCAACTTTTCTATACAAAGTTGGCAAGTGCAGGTGCCAGAACATTTCTCTGGCCTAACTGGAAGACG
CTAGCGGGGGGCTATAAAAGGGGGTGGGGGCGTTCGTCCTCACTCTAGATCTGCGATCTAAGTAAGCTTG
GCAATCCGGTACTGTTGGTAAAGCCCAACTTTGTATAATAAAGTTGAGCTAGTTGCTAAGTCTGCCGAGT
AGAATTAACCCTCACTAAAGGGTAGGTGACACTATTCTAACATCTTTTCTAACATTGTGGGTGTACATTC
TATCTATTACTTACCCTATAGTGAGTCGTATTAGTAGACGCGAGTCAATGCATGTACGACAGCTTTCTTG
TACAAAGTGGTGATATCGAATTCCTGCAGCCCGGGGGATCCGCCCGGGCTAGAGCGGCCGCCACCGCGGT
GGAGCTCGCGACTAGTGACGCCACCATGGAAGATGCCAAAAACATTAAGAAGGGCCCAGCGCCATTCTAC
CCACTCGAAGACGGGACCGCCGGCGAGCAGCTGCACAAAGCCATGAAGCGCTACGCCCTGGTGCCTGGCA
CCATCGCCTTTACCGACGCACATATCGAGGTGGACATTACCTACGCCGAGTACTTCGAGATGAGCGTTCG
GCTGGCAGAAGCTATGAAGCGCTATGGGCTGAATACAAACCATCGGATCGTGGTGTGCAGCGAGAATAGC
TTGCAGTTCTTCATGCCCGTGTTGGGTGCCCTGTTCATCGGTGTGGCTGTGGCCCCAGCTAACGACATCT
ACAACGAGCGCGAGCTGCTGAACAGCATGGGCATCAGCCAGCCCACCGTCGTATTCGTGAGCAAGAAAGG
GCTGCAAAAGATCCTCAACGTGCAAAAGAAGCTACCGATCATACAAAAGATCATCATCATGGATAGCAAG
ACCGACTACCAGGGCTTCCAAAGCATGTACACCTTCGTGACTTCCCATTTGCCACCCGGCTTCAACGAGT
ACGACTTCGTGCCCGAGAGCTTCGACCGGGACAAAACCATCGCCCTGATCATGAACAGTAGTGGCAGTAC
CGGATTGCCCAAGGGCGTAGCCCTACCGCACCGCACCGCTTGTGTCCGATTCAGTCATGCCCGCGACCCC
ATCTTCGGCAACCAGATCATCCCCGACACCGCTATCCTCAGCGTGGTGCCATTTCACCACGGCTTCGGCA
TGTTCACCACGCTGGGCTACTTGATCTGCGGCTTTCGGGTCGTGCTCATGTACCGCTTCGAGGAGGAGCT
ATTCTTGCGCAGCTTGCAAGACTATAAGATTCAATCTGCCCTGCTGGTGCCCACACTATTTAGCTTCTTC
GCTAAGAGCACTCTCATCGACAAGTACGACCTAAGCAACTTGCACGAGATCGCCAGCGGCGGGGCGCCGC
TCAGCAAGGAGGTAGGTGAGGCCGTGGCCAAACGCTTCCACCTACCAGGCATCCGCCAGGGCTACGGCCT
GACAGAAACAACCAGCGCCATTCTGATCACCCCCGAAGGGGACGACAAGCCTGGCGCAGTAGGCAAGGTG
GTGCCCTTCTTCGAGGCTAAGGTGGTGGACTTGGACACCGGTAAGACACTGGGTGTGAACCAGCGCGGCG
AGCTGTGCGTCCGTGGCCCCATGATCATGAGCGGCTACGTTAACAACCCCGAGGCTACAAACGCTCTCAT
CGACAAGGACGGCTGGCTGCACAGCGGCGACATCGCCTACTGGGACGAGGACGAGCACTTCTTCATCGTG
GACCGGCTGAAGAGCCTGATCAAATACAAGGGCTACCAGGTAGCCCCAGCCGAACTGGAGAGCATCCTGC
TGCAACACCCCAACATCTTCGACGCCGGGGTCGCCGGCCTGCCCGACGACGATGCCGGCGAGCTGCCCGC
CGCAGTCGTCGTGCTGGAACACGGTAAAACCATAACCGAGAAGGAGATCGTGGACTATGTGGCCAGCCAG
GCTACAACCGCCAAGAAGCTGCGCGGTGGTGTTGTGTTCGTGGACGAGGTGCCTAAAGGACTGACCGGCA
AGTTGGACGCCCGCAAGATCCGCGAGATTCTCATTAAGGCCAAGAAGGGCGGCAAGATCGCCGTGTAATT
CGAATTCGATATCAAGCTTATCGATAATCAACCTCTGGATTACAAAATTTGTGAAAGATTGACTGGTATT
CTTAACTATGTTGCTCCTTTTACGCTATGTGGATACGCTGCTTTAATGCCTTTGTATCATGCTATTGCTT
CCCGTATGGCTTTCATTTTCTCCTCCTTGTATAAATCCTGGTTGCTGTCTCTTTATGAGGAGTTGTGGCC
CGTTGTCAGGCAACGTGGCGTGGTGTGCACTGTGTTTGCTGACGCAACCCCCACTGGTTGGGGCATTGCC
ACCACCTGTCAGCTCCTTTCCGGGACTTTCGCTTTCCCCCTCCCTATTGCCACGGCGGAACTCATCGCCG
CCTGCCTTGCCCGCTGCTGGACAGGGGCTCGGCTGTTGGGCACTGACAATTCCGTGGTGTTGTCGGGGAA
ATCATCGTCCTTTCCTTGGCTGCTCGCCTGTGTTGCCACCTGGATTCTGCGCGGGACGTCCTTCTGCTAC
GTCCCTTCGGCCCTCAATCCAGCGGACCTTCCTTCCCGCGGCCTGCTGCCGGCTCTGCGGCCTCTTCCGC
GTCTTCGCCTTCGCCCTCAGACGAGTCGGATCTCCCTTTGGGCCGCCTCCCCGCATCGATACCGTCGACT
CGCTGATCAGCCTCGACTGTGCCTTCTAGTTGCCAGCCATCTGTTGTTTGCCCCTCCCCCGTGCCTTCCT
TGACCCTGGAAGGTGCCACTCCCACTGTCCTTTCCTAATAAAATGAGGAAATTGCATCGCATTGTCTGAG
TAGGTGTCATTCTATTCTGGGGGGTGGGGTGGGGCAGGACAGCAAGGGGGAGGATTGGGAAGACAATAGC
AGGCATGCTGGGGATGCGGTGGGCTCTATGGCTTCTGAGGCGGAAAGAACCAGCTGGGGCTCGACTAGAG
CATGGCTACGTAGATAAGTAGCATGGCGGGTTAATCATTAACTACAAGGAACCCCTAGTGATGGAGTTGG
CCACTCCCTCTCTGCGCGCTCGCTCGCTCACTGAGGCCGGGCGACCAAAGGTCGCCCGACGCCCGGGCGG
CCTCAGTGAGCGAGCGAGCGCGCAGAGCTTTTTGCAAAAGCCTAGGCCTCCAAAAAAGCCTCCTCACTAC
TTCTGGAATAGCTCAGAGGCCGAGGCGGCCTCGGCCTCTGCATAAATAAAAAAAATTAGTCAGCCATGGG
GCGGAGAATGGGCGGAACTGGGCGGAGTTAGGGGCGGGATGGGCGGAGTTAGGGGCGGGACTATGGTTGC
TGACTAATTGAGATGCATGCTTTGCATACTTCTGCCTGCTGGGGAGCCTGGGGACTTTCCACACCTGGTT
GCTGACTAATTGAGATGCATGCTTTGCATACTTCTGCCTGCTGGGGAGCCTGGGGACTTTCCACACCCTA
ACTGACACACATTCCACAGCTGCATTAATGAATCGGCCAACGCGCGGGGAGAGGCGGTTTGCGTATTGGG
CGCTCTTCCGCTTCCTCGCTCACTGACTCGCTGCGCTCGGTCGTTCGGCTGCGGCGAGCGGTATCAGCTC
ACTCAAAGGCGGTAATACGGTTATCCACAGAATCAGGGGATAACGCAGGAAAGAACATGTGAGCAAAAGG
CCAGCAAAAGGCCAGGAACCGTAAAAAGGCCGCGTTGCTGGCGTTTTTCCATAGGCTCCGCCCCCCTGAC
GAGCATCACAAAAATCGACGCTCAAGTCAGAGGTGGCGAAACCCGACAGGACTATAAAGATACCAGGCGT
TTCCCCCTGGAAGCTCCCTCGTGCGCTCTCCTGTTCCGACCCTGCCGCTTACCGGATACCTGTCCGCCTT
TCTCCCTTCGGGAAGCGTGGCGCTTTCTCATAGCTCACGCTGTAGGTATCTCAGTTCGGTGTAGGTCGTT
CGCTCCAAGCTGGGCTGTGTGCACGAACCCCCCGTTCAGCCCGACCGCTGCGCCTTATCCGGTAACTATC
GTCTTGAGTCCAACCCGGTAAGACACGACTTATCGCCACTGGCAGCAGCCACTGGTAACAGGATTAGCAG
AGCGAGGTATGTAGGCGGTGCTACAGAGTTCTTGAAGTGGTGGCCTAACTACGGCTACACTAGAAGAACA
GTATTTGGTATCTGCGCTCTGCTGAAGCCAGTTACCTTCGGAAAAAGAGTTGGTAGCTCTTGATCCGGCA
AACAAACCACCGCTGGTAGCGGTGGTTTTTTTGTTTGCAAGCAGCAGATTACGCGCAGAAAAAAAGGATC
TCAAGAAGATCCTTTGATCTTTTCTACGGGGTCTGACGCTCAGTGGAACGAAAACTCACGTTAAGGGATT
TTGGTCATGAGATTATCAAAAAGGATCTTCACCTAGATCCTTTTAAATTAAAAATGAAGTTTTAAATCAA
TCTAAAGTATATATGAGTAAACTTGGTCTGACAGTTACCAATGCTTAATCAGTGAGGCACCTATCTCAGC
GATCTGTCTATTTCGTTCATCCATAGTTGCCTGACTCCCCGTCGTGTAGATAACTACGATACGGGAGGGC
TTACCATCTGGCCCCAGTGCTGCAATGATACCGCGAGACCCACGCTCACCGGCTCCAGATTTATCAGCAA
TAAACCAGCCAGCCGGAAGGGCCGAGCGCAGAAGTGGTCCTGCAACTTTATCCGCCTCCATCCAGTCTAT
TAATTGTTGCCGGGAAGCTAGAGTAAGTAGTTCGCCAGTTAATAGTTTGCGCAACGTTGTTGCCATTGCT
ACAGGCATCGTGGTGTCACGCTCGTCGTTTGGTATGGCTTCATTCAGCTCCGGTTCCCAACGATCAAGGC
GAGTTACATGATCCCCCATGTTGTGCAAAAAAGCGGTTAGCTCCTTCGGTCCTCCGATCGTTGTCAGAAG
TAAGTTGGCCGCAGTGTTATCACTCATGGTTATGGCAGCACTGCATAATTCTCTTACTGTCATGCCATCC
GTAAGATGCTTTTCTGTGACTGGTGAGTACTCAACCAAGTCATTCTGAGAATAGTGTATGCGGCGACCGA
GTTGCTCTTGCCCGGCGTCAATACGGGATAATACCGCGCCACATAGCAGAACTTTAAAAGTGCTCATCAT
TGGAAAACGTTCTTCGGGGCGAAAACTCTCAAGGATCTTACCGCTGTTGAGATCCAGTTCGATGTAACCC
ACTCGTGCACCCAACTGATCTTCAGCATCTTTTACTTTCACCAGCGTTTCTGGGTGAGCAAAAACAGGAA
GGCAAAATGCCGCAAAAAAGGGAATAAGGGCGACACGGAAATGTTGAATACTCATACTCTTCCTTTTTCA
ATATTATTGAAGCATTTATCAGGGTTATTGTCTCATGAGCGGATACATATTTGAATGTATTTAGAAAAAT
AAACAAATAGGGGTTCCGCGCACATTTCCCCGAAAAGTGCCACCTGACGTCTAAGAAACCATTATTATCA
TGACATTAACCTATAAAAATAGGCGTATCACGAGGCCCTTTCGTCTCGCGCGTTTCGGTGATGACGGTGA
AAACCTCTGACACATGCAGCTCCCGGAGACGGTCACAGCTTGTCTGTAAGCGGATGCCGGGAGCAGACAA
GCCCGTCAGGGCGCGTCAGCGGGTGTTGGCGGGTGTCGGGGCTGGCTTAACTATGCGGCATCAGAGCAGA
TTGTACTGAGAGTGCACCATTCGACGCTCTCCCTTATGCGACTCCTGCATTAGGAAGCAGCCCAGTAGTA
GGTTGAGGCCGTTGAGCACCGCCGCCGCAAGGAATGGTGCATGCAAGGAGATGGCGCCCAACAGTCCCCC
GGCCACGGGGCCTGCCACCATACCCACGCCGAAACAAGCGCTCATGAGCCCGAAGTGGCGAGCCCGATCT
TCCCCATCGGTGATGTCGGCGATATAGGCGCCAGCAACCGCACCTGTGGCGCCGGTGATGCCGGCCACGA
TGCGTCCGGCGTAGAGGATCTGGCTAGCGATGACCCTGCTGATTGGTTCGCTGACCATTTCCGGGTGCGG
GACGGCGTTACCAGAAACTCAGAAGGTTCGTCCAACCAAACCGACTCTGACGGCAGTTTACGAGAGAGAT
GATAGGGTCTGCTTCAGTAAGCCAGATGCTACACAATTAGGCTTGTACATATTGTCGTTAGAACGCGGCT
ACAATTAATACATAACCTTATGTATCATACACATACGATTTAGGTGACACTATAGAATACACGGAATTAA
TTC
Features (pLannotate 1.2.2; 26 found; start..end, strand, type, name):
      2..133     -  repeat_region  AAV2 ITR (fragment): inverted terminal repeat of adeno-associated virus serotype 2 inverted
    191..439     +  CDS            (3-F)Tyr-EGFP (fragment): (3-F)Tyr-EGFP is a basic (constitutively fluorescent) green fluorescent protein published in 2004, derived from Aequorea victoria.
    457..483     -  misc_feature   MCS (fragment): pBluescript multiple cloning site
    484..508     +  protein_bind   attB1: mutant version of attB; recombination site for the Gateway® BP reaction BP Clonase™
    635..655     -  protein_bind   attB4: mutant version of attB; core recombination site for the Gateway® BP reaction BP Clonase™
    656..683     +  misc_feature   pause site (fragment): RNA polymerase II transcriptional pause signal from the human α2 globin gene
    796..816     +  protein_bind   attB3: mutant version of attB; core recombination site for the Gateway® BP reaction BP Clonase™
    843..861     +  promoter       T3 promoter: promoter for bacteriophage T3 RNA polymerase
    925..943     -  promoter       T7 promoter: promoter for bacteriophage T7 RNA polymerase
    970..990     -  protein_bind   attB2: mutant version of attB; core recombination site for the Gateway® BP reaction BP Clonase™
   1076..2728    +  CDS            luciferase: firefly luciferase synthetic luc2 version of the luciferase gene
   2732..2756    +  misc_feature   MCS (fragment): pBluescript multiple cloning site
   2756..3344    +  misc_feature   WPRE: woodchuck hepatitis virus posttranscriptional regulatory element
   3377..3601    +  polyA_signal   bGH poly(A) signal: bovine growth hormone polyadenylation signal
   3605..3626    +  promoter       SV40 promoter (fragment): SV40 enhancer and early promoter
   3687..3778    +  repeat_region  AAV2 ITR (fragment): inverted terminal repeat of adeno-associated virus serotype 2 inverted
   3778..3807    -  repeat_region  AAV2 ITR (fragment): inverted terminal repeat of adeno-associated virus serotype 2 inverted
   3811..4140    -  promoter       SV40 promoter: SV40 enhancer and early promoter
   4147..4203    -  CDS            lacI (fragment): lac repressor; lacI; The lac repressor binds to the lac operator to inhibit transcription in E. coli. This inhibition can be relieved by adding lactose or isopropyl-β-D-thiogalactopyranoside (IPTG).
   4386..4974    -  rep_origin     ori: high-copy-number ColE1/pMB1/pBR322/pUC origin of replication
   5145..6005    -  CDS            AmpR: β-lactamase; bla; confers resistance to ampicillin, carbenicillin, and related antibiotics
   6006..6110    -  promoter       AmpR promoter: bla
   6205..6240    +  CDS            rop (fragment): Rop protein, which maintains plasmids at low copy number; rop
   6342..6390    +  misc_feature   bom (fragment): basis of mobility region from pBR322
   6391..6670    -  CDS            TcR (fragment): tetracycline efflux protein; tet; confers resistance to tetracycline
   6898..6916    +  promoter       SP6 promoter: promoter for bacteriophage SP6 RNA polymerase
