[The description below was written by a language model from this plasmid's Addgene catalogue record and pLannotate feature annotations shown in this document.]
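Description:
pAAV_AR-RE_MLPmin_BC1011-luc2 is a 6.9 kb AAV transfer plasmid for mammalian cells that carries a synthetic transcriptional sensor for androgen receptor activity. It is propagated in E. coli through a high-copy ColE1/pUC-type origin and selected with ampicillin via the β-lactamase gene. The recombination-tolerant growth strain listed is typical for plasmids with repeat-rich ITRs. AAV2 inverted terminal repeat fragments flank the reporter cassette, so it could in principle be packaged into recombinant AAV particles as well as delivered by transfection.

According to the catalogue entry, the payload consists of eight clustered androgen receptor response elements joined to a minimal MLP promoter, which drives a unique barcode (BC1011) followed by the luc2 firefly luciferase gene. The response elements, minimal promoter and barcode are not individually annotated in the feature table. They presumably lie within the series of Gateway attB1, attB4, attB3 and attB2 sites left by multisite Gateway assembly, a region that also includes a fragment of an RNA polymerase II pause site and T3 and T7 promoters on opposite strands between attB3 and attB2. Downstream of the attB2 site, luc2 is followed by a WPRE, which enhances transcript stability and expression, and a bovine growth hormone polyadenylation signal. Several short annotations (EGFP, lacI, rop, bom and TcR fragments, and SV40 promoter sequence outside the ITRs) appear to be backbone remnants with no stated function.

Receptor activation should induce a transcript that can be read out either as luciferase activity or by quantifying the expressed barcode. The barcode readout allows this sensor to be pooled with other barcoded pathway reporters in multiplexed cell-based drug profiling assays.
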