Addgene plasmid #227106: pAAV_AR-RE_MLPmin_BC1011-luc2
Purpose: Androgen receptor response element for luciferase and barcode assays; barcode BC1011
Depositing lab: Michael Wehr. Depositing organization: Systasy Bioscience GmbH. Publication: Polypharmacological profiling across protein target families and cellular pathways using the multiplexed cell-based assay platform safetyProfiler reveals efficacy, potency and side effects of drugs. Popovic L, Brankatschk B, Palladino G, Rossner MJ, Wehr MC. Biomed Pharmacother. 2024 Nov;180:117523. doi: 10.1016/j.biopha.2024.117523. Epub 2024 Oct 14. PubMed 39405910.
Backbone
  Vector backbone: pAAV
  Vector type: Mammalian Expression, AAV
Growth in bacteria
  Bacterial resistance: Ampicillin, 100 μg/mL
  Growth temperature: 37°C
  Growth strain: NEB Stable
  Copy number: High Copy
Gene/Insert
  Gene/Insert name: 8x clustered AR response element linked to MLP minimal promoter driving barcode 1011 and a luciferase reporter gene
  Species: Synthetic
  Cloning method: Gateway Cloning
Terms and licenses: Academic/Nonprofit Terms; Industry Terms: Not Available to Industry
How to cite: pAAV_AR-RE_MLPmin_BC1011-luc2 was a gift from Michael Wehr (Addgene plasmid # 227106 ; http://n2t.net/addgene:227106 ; RRID:Addgene_227106)
